Addgene plasmid #207821: p663-UBC-miniTurbo-V5-ZNF746-C571A
Purpose: N-terminal tagged ZNF746-C571A for miniTurbo proximity experiments
Depositing lab: Ben Major. Depositing organization: Washington University in Saint Louis. Publication: Proximity proteomic analysis of the NRF family reveals the Parkinson's disease protein ZNF746/PARIS as a co-complexed repressor of NRF2. LaPak KM, Saeidi S, Bok I, Wamsley NT, Plutzer IB, Bhatt DP, Luo J, Ashrafi G, Ben Major M. Sci Signal. 2023 Dec 12;16(815):eadi9018. doi: 10.1126/scisignal.adi9018. Epub 2023 Dec 12. PubMed 38085818.
Backbone
  Vector backbone: pDest663
  Backbone manufacturer: PEL
  Vector type: Lentiviral
  Selectable markers: Puromycin
Growth in bacteria
  Bacterial resistance: Ampicillin, 100 μg/mL
  Growth temperature: 30°C
  Growth strain: NEB Stable
  Copy number: High Copy
Gene/Insert
  Gene/Insert name: miniTurbo-V5-ZNF746-C571A (alt name: PARIS)
  Species: H. sapiens (human)
  Mutation: C571A
  Entrez Gene: ZNF746 (a.k.a. PARIS)
  Promoter: UBC
  Tag / fusion protein: miniTurbo-V5 (N terminal on insert)
  Cloning method: Gateway Cloning
Terms and licenses: Academic/Nonprofit Terms; Industry Terms: Not Available to Industry
How to cite: p663-UBC-miniTurbo-V5-ZNF746-C571A was a gift from Ben Major (Addgene plasmid # 207821 ; http://n2t.net/addgene:207821 ; RRID:Addgene_207821)
