[The description below was written by a language model from this plasmid's Addgene catalogue record and pLannotate feature annotations shown in this document.]
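Description:
p663-UBC-miniTurbo-V5-ZNF746-C571A is a lentiviral expression plasmid of about 11.4 kb, built by Gateway recombination into the pDest663 destination backbone. It is propagated in E. coli through a high-copy ColE1/pUC-type origin with ampicillin selection (AmpR), and also carries an f1 origin and remnants of a lac/lacZα cloning region. The viral portion has a third-generation-style layout. An RSV promoter drives a truncated HIV-1 5' LTR, followed by the Ψ packaging signal with a gag fragment, the Rev response element for Rev-dependent nuclear export of the genomic RNA, and the cPPT/CTS element. A second truncated LTR closes the transfer cassette, followed by an SV40 poly(A) signal and SV40 origin.

Between the LTRs, the human ubiquitin C (UbC) promoter drives a fusion of miniTurbo, an engineered N-terminally truncated E. coli biotin ligase, to the N-terminus of human ZNF746 (PARIS), a zinc-finger transcriptional repressor. The catalogue lists a V5 epitope between the two, although the feature table does not annotate it separately, and it records a C571A substitution in ZNF746 without stating its functional consequence. Residual attB4, attB5, attB1 and attL2-type sites flank the promoter, tag and ORF modules, consistent with multi-fragment Gateway assembly. A WPRE downstream of the fusion enhances transcript expression, and a separate mouse PGK promoter drives puromycin N-acetyltransferase for selection of transduced mammalian cells.

The construct is intended for miniTurbo proximity-labelling experiments. Proteins near the tagged ZNF746 mutant become biotinylated and can be captured for proteomic identification, in work examining ZNF746/PARIS in relation to the NRF transcription factor family.
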