Features (pLannotate 1.2.2; 32 found; start..end, strand, type, name):
     26..130     +  promoter       AmpR promoter: bla
    131..991     +  CDS            AmpR: β-lactamase; bla; confers resistance to ampicillin, carbenicillin, and related antibiotics
   1162..1750    +  rep_origin     ori: high-copy-number ColE1/pMB1/pBR322/pUC origin of replication
   1933..2025    +  CDS            lacI (fragment): lac repressor; lacI; The lac repressor binds to the lac operator to inhibit transcription in E. coli. This inhibition can be relieved by adding lactose or isopropyl-β-D-thiogalactopyranoside (IPTG).
   2038..2059    +  protein_bind   CAP binding site: CAP binding activates transcription in the presence of cAMP. E. coli catabolite activator protein
   2074..2104    +  promoter       lac promoter: promoter for the E. coli lac operon
   2108..2130    +  protein_bind   lac operator (fragment): The lac repressor binds to the lac operator to inhibit transcription in E. coli. This inhibition can be relieved by adding lactose or isopropyl-β-D-thiogalactopyranoside (IPTG). lac repressor encoded by lacI
   2173..2191    +  promoter       T3 promoter: promoter for bacteriophage T3 RNA polymerase
   2219..2445    +  promoter       RSV promoter: Rous sarcoma virus enhancer/promoter
   2446..2626    +  LTR            5' LTR (truncated): truncated 5' long terminal repeat (LTR) from HIV-1
   2673..2798    +  misc_feature   HIV-1 Ψ: packaging signal of human immunodeficiency virus type 1
   2782..3145    +  CDS            HIV-1 gag (fragment): gag protein from human immunodeficiency virus 1; gag
   3291..3524    +  misc_feature   RRE: The Rev response element (RRE) of HIV-1 allows for Rev-dependent mRNA export from the nucleus to the cytoplasm.
   3901..4001    +  CDS            Rev (fragment): human immunodeficiency virus 1 (HIV-1) Rev protein; rev; enhances nuclear export of unspliced and incompletely spliced viral mRNAs
   4020..4136    +  misc_feature   cPPT/CTS: central polypurine tract and central termination sequence of HIV-1
   4170..4190    +  protein_bind   attB4: mutant version of attB; core recombination site for the Gateway® BP reaction BP Clonase™
   4190..5401    +  promoter       UbC promoter: human ubiquitin C promoter
   5405..5423    -  protein_bind   attB5 (fragment): mutant version of attB; core recombination site for the Gateway® BP reaction BP Clonase™
   5438..6208    +  CDS            miniTurbo: N-terminally truncated mutant of the E. coli biotin ligase BioID engineered for improved catalytic efficiency (Branon et al., 2018)
   6264..6281    +  protein_bind   attB1 (fragment): mutant version of attB; core recombination site for the Gateway® BP reaction BP Clonase™
   6287..8221    +  CDS            ZNF746: ZN746_HUMAN - Also known as PARIS. Experimental evidence at protein level: Swiss-Prot protein existence level 1. Transcription repressor that specifically binds to the 5'- TATTTT[T/G]-3' consensus sequence on promoters and repress transcription of PGC-1-alpha (PPARGC1A), thereby playing a role in regulation of neuron death. From Homo sapiens (Human).
   8229..8246    -  protein_bind   attL2 (fragment): mutant version of attL; recombination site for the Gateway® LR reaction LR Clonase™
   8277..8865    +  misc_feature   WPRE: woodchuck hepatitis virus posttranscriptional regulatory element
   8879..9378    +  promoter       PGK promoter: mouse phosphoglycerate kinase 1 promoter
   9399..9998    +  CDS            PuroR: puromycin N-acetyltransferase; pac from Streptomyces alboniger; confers resistance to puromycin
  10066..10203   +  CDS            nef (fragment): NEF_HV1LA - Experimental evidence at protein level: Swiss-Prot protein existence level 1. Extracellular Nef protein targets CD4(+) T-lymphocytes for apoptosis by interacting with CXCR4 surface receptors. From Human immunodeficiency virus type 1 group M subtype B (isolate Lai) (HIV-1).
  10189..10369   +  LTR            5' LTR (truncated): truncated 5' long terminal repeat (LTR) from HIV-1
  10441..10562   +  polyA_signal   SV40 poly(A) signal: SV40 polyadenylation signal
  10602..10737   +  rep_origin     SV40 ori: SV40 origin of replication
  10758..10776   -  promoter       T7 promoter: promoter for bacteriophage T7 RNA polymerase
  10784..10939   +  CDS            lacZα (fragment): LacZα fragment of β-galactosidase; lacZ fragment
  10944..11372   +  rep_origin     f1 ori (sequence partly withheld): f1 bacteriophage origin of replication; arrow indicates direction of (+) strand synthesis
>Addgene plasmid #207821 | p663-UBC-miniTurbo-V5-ZNF746-C571A | addgene full sequence | sequence record 416624 | Addgene NGS Result
AGGTGGCACTTTTCGGGGAAATGTGCGCGGAACCCCTATTTGTTTATTTTTCTAAATACATTCAAATATG
TATCCGCTCATGAGACAATAACCCTGATAAATGCTTCAATAATATTGAAAAAGGAAGAGTATGAGTATTC
AACATTTCCGTGTCGCCCTTATTCCCTTTTTTGCGGCATTTTGCCTTCCTGTTTTTGCTCACCCAGAAAC
GCTGGTGAAAGTAAAAGATGCTGAAGATCAGTTGGGTGCACGAGTGGGTTACATCGAACTGGATCTCAAC
AGCGGTAAGATCCTTGAGAGTTTTCGCCCCGAAGAACGTTTTCCAATGATGAGCACTTTTAAAGTTCTGC
TATGTGGCGCGGTATTATCCCGTATTGACGCCGGGCAAGAGCAACTCGGTCGCCGCATACACTATTCTCA
GAATGACTTGGTTGAGTACTCACCAGTCACAGAAAAGCATCTTACGGATGGCATGACAGTAAGAGAATTA
TGCAGTGCTGCCATAACCATGAGTGATAACACTGCGGCCAACTTACTTCTGACAACGATCGGAGGACCGA
AGGAGCTAACCGCTTTTTTGCACAACATGGGGGATCATGTAACTCGCCTTGATCGTTGGGAACCGGAGCT
GAATGAAGCCATACCAAACGACGAGCGTGACACCACGATGCCTGTAGCAATGGCAACAACGTTGCGCAAA
CTATTAACTGGCGAACTACTTACTCTAGCTTCCCGGCAACAATTAATAGACTGGATGGAGGCGGATAAAG
TTGCAGGACCACTTCTGCGCTCGGCCCTTCCGGCTGGCTGGTTTATTGCTGATAAATCTGGAGCCGGTGA
GCGTGGGTCTCGCGGTATCATTGCAGCACTGGGGCCAGATGGTAAGCCCTCCCGTATCGTAGTTATCTAC
ACGACGGGGAGTCAGGCAACTATGGATGAACGAAATAGACAGATCGCTGAGATAGGTGCCTCACTGATTA
AGCATTGGTAACTGTCAGACCAAGTTTACTCATATATACTTTAGATTGATTTAAAACTTCATTTTTAATT
TAAAAGGATCTAGGTGAAGATCCTTTTTGATAATCTCATGACCAAAATCCCTTAACGTGAGTTTTCGTTC
CACTGAGCGTCAGACCCCGTAGAAAAGATCAAAGGATCTTCTTGAGATCCTTTTTTTCTGCGCGTAATCT
GCTGCTTGCAAACAAAAAAACCACCGCTACCAGCGGTGGTTTGTTTGCCGGATCAAGAGCTACCAACTCT
TTTTCCGAAGGTAACTGGCTTCAGCAGAGCGCAGATACCAAATACTGTTCTTCTAGTGTAGCCGTAGTTA
GGCCACCACTTCAAGAACTCTGTAGCACCGCCTACATACCTCGCTCTGCTAATCCTGTTACCAGTGGCTG
CTGCCAGTGGCGATAAGTCGTGTCTTACCGGGTTGGACTCAAGACGATAGTTACCGGATAAGGCGCAGCG
GTCGGGCTGAACGGGGGGTTCGTGCACACAGCCCAGCTTGGAGCGAACGACCTACACCGAACTGAGATAC
CTACAGCGTGAGCTATGAGAAAGCGCCACGCTTCCCGAAGGGAGAAAGGCGGACAGGTATCCGGTAAGCG
GCAGGGTCGGAACAGGAGAGCGCACGAGGGAGCTTCCAGGGGGAAACGCCTGGTATCTTTATAGTCCTGT
CGGGTTTCGCCACCTCTGACTTGAGCGTCGATTTTTGTGATGCTCGTCAGGGGGGCGGAGCCTATGGAAA
AACGCCAGCAACGCGGCCTTTTTACGGTTCCTGGCCTTTTGCTGGCCTTTTGCTCACATGTTCTTTCCTG
CGTTATCCCCTGATTCTGTGGATAACCGTATTACCGCCTTTGAGTGAGCTGATACCGCTCGCCGCAGCCG
AACGACCGAGCGCAGCGAGTCAGTGAGCGAGGAAGCGGAAGAGCGCCCAATACGCAAACCGCCTCTCCCC
GCGCGTTGGCCGATTCATTAATGCAGCTGGCACGACAGGTTTCCCGACTGGAAAGCGGGCAGTGAGCGCA
ACGCAATTAATGTGAGTTAGCTCACTCATTAGGCACCCCAGGCTTTACACTTTATGCTTCCGGCTCGTAT
GTTGTGTGGAATTGTGAGCGGATAACAATTTCACACAGGAAACAGCTATGACCATGATTACGCCAAGCGC
GCAATTAACCCTCACTAAAGGGAACAAAAGCTGGAGCTGCAAGCTTAATGTAGTCTTATGCAATACTCTT
GTAGTCTTGCAACATGGTAACGATGAGTTAGCAACATGCCTTACAAGGAGAGAAAAAGCACCGTGCATGC
CGATTGGTGGAAGTAAGGTGGTACGATCGTGCCTTATTAGGAAGGCAACAGACGGGTCTGACATGGATTG
GACGAACCACTGAATTGCCGCATTGCAGAGATATTGTATTTAAGTGCCTAGCTCGATACATAAACGGGTC
TCTCTGGTTAGACCAGATCTGAGCCTGGGAGCTCTCTGGCTAACTAGGGAACCCACTGCTTAAGCCTCAA
TAAAGCTTGCCTTGAGTGCTTCAAGTAGTGTGTGCCCGTCTGTTGTGTGACTCTGGTAACTAGAGATCCC
TCAGACCCTTTTAGTCAGTGTGGAAAATCTCTAGCAGTGGCGCCCGAACAGGGACTTGAAAGCGAAAGGG
AAACCAGAGGAGCTCTCTCGACGCAGGACTCGGCTTGCTGAAGCGCGCACGGCAAGAGGCGAGGGGCGGC
GACTGGTGAGTACGCCAAAAATTTTGACTAGCGGAGGCTAGAAGGAGAGAGATGGGTGCGAGAGCGTCAG
TATTAAGCGGGGGAGAATTAGATCGCGATGGGAAAAAATTCGGTTAAGGCCAGGGGGAAAGAAAAAATAT
AAATTAAAACATATAGTATGGGCAAGCAGGGAGCTAGAACGATTCGCAGTTAATCCTGGCCTGTTAGAAA
CATCAGAAGGCTGTAGACAAATACTGGGACAGCTACAACCATCCCTTCAGACAGGATCAGAAGAACTTAG
ATCATTATATAATACAGTAGCAACCCTCTATTGTGTGCATCAAAGGATAGAGATAAAAGACACCAAGGAA
GCTTTAGACAAGATAGAGGAAGAGCAAAACAAAAGTAAGACCACCGCACAGCAAGCGGCCGCTGATCTTC
AGACCTGGAGGAGGAGATATGAGGGACAATTGGAGAAGTGAATTATATAAATATAAAGTAGTAAAAATTG
AACCATTAGGAGTAGCACCCACCAAGGCAAAGAGAAGAGTGGTGCAGAGAGAAAAAAGAGCAGTGGGAAT
AGGAGCTTTGTTCCTTGGGTTCTTGGGAGCAGCAGGAAGCACTATGGGCGCAGCGTCAATGACGCTGACG
GTACAGGCCAGACAATTATTGTCTGGTATAGTGCAGCAGCAGAACAATTTGCTGAGGGCTATTGAGGCGC
AACAGCATCTGTTGCAACTCACAGTCTGGGGCATCAAGCAGCTCCAGGCAAGAATCCTGGCTGTGGAAAG
ATACCTAAAGGATCAACAGCTCCTGGGGATTTGGGGTTGCTCTGGAAAACTCATTTGCACCACTGCTGTG
CCTTGGAATGCTAGTTGGAGTAATAAATCTCTGGAACAGATTTGGAATCACACGACCTGGATGGAGTGGG
ACAGAGAAATTAACAATTACACAAGCTTAATACACTCCTTAATTGAAGAATCGCAAAACCAGCAAGAAAA
GAATGAACAAGAATTATTGGAATTAGATAAATGGGCAAGTTTGTGGAATTGGTTTAACATAACAAATTGG
CTGTGGTATATAAAATTATTCATAATGATAGTAGGAGGCTTGGTAGGTTTAAGAATAGTTTTTGCTGTAC
TTTCTATAGTGAATAGAGTTAGGCAGGGATATTCACCATTATCGTTTCAGACCCACCTCCCAACCCCGAG
GGGACCCGACAGGCCCGAAGGAATAGAAGAAGAAGGTGGAGAGAGAGACAGAGACAGATCCATTCGATTA
GTGAACGGATCTCGACGGTATCGGTTAACTTTTAAAAGAAAAGGGGGGATTGGGGGGTACAGTGCAGGGG
AAAGAATAGTAGACATAATAGCAACAGACATACAAACTAAAGAATTACAAAAACAAATTACAAAATTCAA
AATTTTATCGTCCAGTGTGGTGGAATTCTGCAGATATCACAACTTTGTATAGAAAAGTTGGCCTCCGCGC
CGGGTTTTGGCGCCTCCCGCGGGCGCCCCCCTCCTCACGGCGAGCGCTGCCACGTCAGACGAAGGGCGCA
GCGAGCGTCCTGATCCTTCCGCCCGGACGCTCAGGACAGCGGCCCGCTGCTCATAAGACTCGGCCTTAGA
ACCCCAGTATCAGCAGAAGGACATTTTAGGACGGGACTTGGGTGACTCTAGGGCACTGGTTTTCTTTCCA
GAGAGCGGAACAGGCGAGGAAAAGTAGTCCCTTCTCGGCGATTCTGCGGAGGGATCTCCGTGGGGCGGTG
AACGCCGATGATTATATAAGGACGCGCCGGGTGTGGCACAGCTAGTTCCGTCGCAGCCGGGATTTGGGTC
GCGGTTCTTGTTTGTGGATCGCTGTGATCGTCACTTGGTGAGTAGCGGGCTGCTGGGCTGGCCGGGGCTT
TCGTGGCCGCCGGGCCGCTCGGTGGGACGGAAGCGTGTGGAGAGACCGCCAAGGGCTGTAGTCTGGGTCC
GCGAGCAAGGTTGCCCTGAACTGGGGGTTGGGGGGAGCGCAGCAAAATGGCGGCTGTTCCCGAGTCTTGA
ATGGAAGACGCTTGTGAGGCGGGCTGTGAGGTCGTTGAAACAAGGTGGGGGGCATGGTGGGCGGCAAGAA
CCCAAGGTCTTGAGGCCTTCGCTAATGCGGGAAAGCTCTTATTCGGGTGAGATGGGCTGGGGCACCATCT
GGGGACCCTGACGTGAAGTTTGTCACTGACTGGAGAACTCGGTTTGTCGTCTGTTGCGGGGGCGGCAGTT
ATGGCGGTGCCGTTGGGCAGTGCACCCGTACCTTTGGGAGCGCGCGCCCTCGTCGTGTCGTGACGTCACC
CGTTCTGTTGGCTTATAATGCAGGGTGGGGCCACCTGCCGGTAGGTGTGCGGTAGGCTTTTCTCCGTCGC
AGGACGCAGGGTTCGGGCCTAGGGTAGGCTCTCCTGAATCGACAGGCGCCGGACCTCTGGTGAGGGGAGG
GATAAGTGAGGCGTCAGTTTCTTTGGTCGGTTTTATGTACCTATCTTCTTAAGTAGCTGAAGCTCCGGTT
TTGAACTATGCGCTCGGGGTTGGCGAGTGTGTTTTGTGAAGTTTTTTAGGCACCTTTTGAAATGTAATCA
TTTGGGTCAATATGTAATTTTCAGTGTTAGACTAGTAAATTGTCCGCTAAATTCTGGCCGTTTTTGGCTT
TTTTGTTAGACGGCCAACTTTTGTATACAAAGTGGGCCACCATGGGAATCCCGCTGCTGAACGCTAAACA
GATTCTGGGACAGCTGGACGGCGGGAGCGTGGCAGTCCTGCCTGTGGTCGACTCCACCAATCAGTACCTG
CTGGATCGAATCGGCGAGCTGAAGAGTGGGGATGCTTGCATTGCAGAATATCAGCAGGCAGGGAGAGGAA
GCAGAGGGAGGAAATGGTTCTCTCCTTTTGGAGCTAACCTGTACCTGAGTATGTTTTGGCGCCTGAAGCG
GGGACCAGCAGCAATCGGCCTGGGCCCGGTCATCGGAATTGTCATGGCAGAAGCGCTGCGAAAGCTGGGA
GCAGACAAGGTGCGAGTCAAATGGCCCAATGACCTGTATCTGCAGGATAGAAAGCTGGCAGGCATCCTGG
TGGAGCTGGCCGGAATAACAGGCGATGCTGCACAGATCGTCATTGGCGCCGGGATTAACGTGGCTATGAG
GCGCGTGGAGGAAAGCGTGGTCAATCAGGGCTGGATCACACTGCAGGAAGCAGGGATTAACCTGGACAGG
AATACTCTGGCCGCTATGCTGATCCGAGAGCTGCGGGCAGCCCTGGAACTGTTCGAGCAGGAAGGCCTGG
CTCCATATCTGTCACGGTGGGAGAAGCTGGATAACTTCATCAATAGACCCGTGAAGCTGATCATTGGGGA
CAAAGAGATTTTCGGGATTAGCCGGGGGATTGATAAACAGGGAGCCCTGCTGCTGGAACAGGACGGAGTT
ATCAAACCCTGGATGGGCGGAGAAATCAGTCTGCGGTCTGCCGAAAAGGCTAGCGGCAAGCCCATCCCCA
ACCCCCTGCTGGGCCTGGACAGCACCACCTTAACAAGTTTGTACAAAAAAGTTGGCATGGCCGAGGCGGT
CGCGGCTCCGATTTCTCCGTGGACGATGGCAGCCACGATTCAGGCCATGGAGAGGAAGATTGAATCGCAG
GCTGCTCGCCTGCTTTCCCTAGAAGGTCGAACCGGGATGGCCGAGAAGAAGCTGGCTGATTGCGAGAAGA
CAGCTGTGGAGTTCGGGAACCAGCTGGAGGGCAAGTGGGCCGTGCTGGGGACCCTGCTGCAGGAGTACGG
GCTGCTGCAGAGGCGGCTGGAGAACGTGGAGAACCTGCTGCGCAACAGGAACTTCTGGATCCTGCGGCTG
CCCCCGGGCAGCAAGGGGGAGTCCCCTAAGGAGTGGGGCAAGCTGGAGGACTGGCAGAAGGAGCTCTACA
AGCACGTGATGAGGGGCAACTACGAGACGCTGGTCTCCCTGGACTACGCCATCTCCAAGCCCGAGGTCCT
CTCCCAGATTGAACAAGGGAAGGAGCCCTGCAACTGGCGCCGCCCTGGCCCCAAGATTCCAGATGTTCCT
GTGGACCCCAGTCCAGGCTCGGGGCCCCCAGTTCCCGCCCCAGACCTCTTGATGCAGATCAAGCAGGAGG
GTGAGCTCCAGCTCCAGGAGCAGCAGGCCCTGGGCGTGGAGGCGTGGGCAGCCGGGCAGCCAGATATTGG
GGAGGAGCCCTGGGGCCTCAGCCAGCTGGATTCCGGAGCAGGAGACATCTCCACGGATGCCACCTCTGGT
GTCCATTCCAACTTTTCCACCACCATCCCGCCCACCTCCTGGCAAACGGATCTCCCTCCCCACCATCCCT
CTTCAGCATGCTCGGACGGGACCCTGAAGCTCAACACAGCAGCCTCCACGGAAGCAGATGTAAAAATTGT
AATAAAAACAGAAGTCCAGGAAGAGGAGGTGGTGGCCACACCCGTACATCCTACTGACCTAGAGGCTCAC
GGGACCCTGTTTGGACCAGGCCAAGCCACACGGTTCTTCCCTAGTCCTGCCCAGGAAGGAGCCTGGGAAA
GCCAGGGCAGCTCCTTCCCCAGCCAGGACCCTGTGCTGGGGCTGCGAGAGCCCGCCCGGCCTGAGAGGGA
CATGGGTGAGCTCAGTCCTGCTGTGGCCCAGGAGGAGACCCCTCCTGGGGACTGGCTCTTCGGAGGGGTC
CGGTGGGGCTGGAATTTCCGGTGTAAACCGCCAGTGGGCCTGAACCCGAGGACGGGGCCCGAGGGGCTTC
CTTACTCCTCCCCGGACAACGGAGAGGCCATCTTGGACCCCAGCCAGGCCCCAAGGCCATTCAACGAACC
CTGTAAATACCCTGGCCGGACCAAAGGCTTTGGCCACAAGCCAGGGCTGAAGAAGCACCCCGCGGCGCCC
CCCGGGGGCCGGCCCTTCACCTGCGCCACGTGTGGGAAGAGCTTCCAGCTGCAAGTCAGCCTGAGCGCGC
ACCAGCGCAGCTGTGGGGCGCCCGACGGGTCGGGCCCGGGCACAGGCGGTGGCGGCAGCGGCAGTGGCGG
CGGCGGTGGCGGCAGCGGTGGGGGCAGCGCACGGGATGGCAGCGCCCTTCGGTGTGGGGAGTGCGGCCGT
TGCTTCACGCGCCCCGCGCACCTCATCCGCCATCGCATGCTGCACACCGGCGAGCGGCCCTTCCCCTGCA
CCGAGTGTGAGAAGCGCTTCACCGAACGCTCCAAGCTCATCGACCACTACCGAACGCACACGGGCGTGCG
GCCCTTCACCTGCACCGTCGCCGGCAAAAGCTTCATCCGCAAGGACCACCTCCGCAAGCACCAGCGCAAC
CATGCAGCGGGCGCCAAGACCCCGGCCCGAGGCCAGCCACTCCCGACGCCGCCCGCACCTCCTGATCCCT
TCAAGAGCCCCGCCTCCAAAGGACCTTTGGCCTCCACAGACCTTGTGACCGACTGGACTTGTGGCCTCAG
CGTCCTGGGACCCACCGATGGCGGGGACATGTGACCAACTTTCTTGTACAAAGTTGTGATATCCAGCACA
GTGGCGGCCGCTCGACAATCAACCTCTGGATTACAAAATTTGTGAAAGATTGACTGGTATTCTTAACTAT
GTTGCTCCTTTTACGCTATGTGGATACGCTGCTTTAATGCCTTTGTATCATGCTATTGCTTCCCGTATGG
CTTTCATTTTCTCCTCCTTGTATAAATCCTGGTTGCTGTCTCTTTATGAGGAGTTGTGGCCCGTTGTCAG
GCAACGTGGCGTGGTGTGCACTGTGTTTGCTGACGCAACCCCCACTGGTTGGGGCATTGCCACCACCTGT
CAGCTCCTTTCCGGGACTTTCGCTTTCCCCCTCCCTATTGCCACGGCGGAACTCATCGCCGCCTGCCTTG
CCCGCTGCTGGACAGGGGCTCGGCTGTTGGGCACTGACAATTCCGTGGTGTTGTCGGGGAAGCTGACGTC
CTTTCCATGGCTGCTCGCCTGTGTTGCCACCTGGATTCTGCGCGGGACGTCCTTCTGCTACGTCCCTTCG
GCCCTCAATCCAGCGGACCTTCCTTCCCGCGGCCTGCTGCCGGCTCTGCGGCCTCTTCCGCGTCTTCGCC
TTCGCCCTCAGACGAGTCGGATCTCCCTTTGGGCCGCCTCCCCGCCTGGAATTCTACCGGGTAGGGGAGG
CGCTTTTCCCAAGGCAGTCTGGAGCATGCGCTTTAGCAGCCCCGCTGGGCACTTGGCGCTACACAAGTGG
CCTCTGGCCTCGCACACATTCCACATCCACCGGTAGGCGCCAACCGGCTCCGTTCTTTGGTGGCCCCTTC
GCGCCACCTTCTACTCCTCCCCTAGTCAGGAAGTTCCCCCCCGCCCCGCAGCTCGCGTCGTGCAGGACGT
GACAAATGGAAGTAGCACGTCTCACTAGTCTCGTGCAGATGGACAGCACCGCTGAGCAATGGAAGCGGGT
AGGCCTTTGGGGCAGCGGCCAATAGCAGCTTTGCTCCTTCGCTTTCTGGGCTCAGAGGCTGGGAAGGGGT
GGGTCCGGGGGCGGGCTCAGGGGCGGGCTCAGGGGCGGGGCGGGCGCCCGAAGGTCCTCCGGAGGCCCGG
CATTCTGCACGCTTCAAAAGCGCACGTCTGCCGCGCTGTTCTCCTCTTCCTCATCTCCGGGCCTTTCGAC
CTGCAGCCCAAGCTTACCATGACCGAGTACAAGCCCACGGTGCGCCTCGCCACCCGCGACGACGTCCCCA
GGGCCGTACGCACCCTCGCCGCCGCGTTCGCCGACTACCCCGCCACGCGCCACACCGTCGATCCGGACCG
CCACATCGAGCGGGTCACCGAGCTGCAAGAACTCTTCCTCACGCGCGTCGGGCTCGACATCGGCAAGGTG
TGGGTCGCGGACGACGGCGCCGCGGTGGCGGTCTGGACCACGCCGGAGAGCGTCGAAGCGGGGGCGGTGT
TCGCCGAGATCGGCCCGCGCATGGCCGAGTTGAGCGGTTCCCGGCTGGCCGCGCAGCAACAGATGGAAGG
CCTCCTGGCGCCGCACCGGCCCAAGGAGCCCGCGTGGTTCCTGGCCACCGTCGGCGTCTCGCCCGACCAC
CAGGGCAAGGGTCTGGGCAGCGCCGTCGTGCTCCCCGGAGTGGAGGCGGCCGAGCGCGCCGGGGTGCCCG
CCTTCCTGGAGACCTCCGCGCCCCGCAACCTCCCCTTCTACGAGCGGCTCGGCTTCACCGTCACCGCCGA
CGTCGAGGTGCCCGAAGGACCGCGCACCTGGTGCATGACCCGCAAGCCCGGTGCCTGACGCCCGCCCCAC
GACCCGCAGCGCCCGACCGAAAGGAGCGCACGACCCCATGCATCTCGAGGGCCCGGTACCTTTAAGACCA
ATGACTTACAAGGCAGCTGTAGATCTTAGCCACTTTTTAAAAGAAAAGGGGGGACTGGAAGGGCTAGCTC
ACTCCCAACGAAGACAAGATCTGCTTTTTGCTTGTACTGGGTCTCTCTGGTTAGACCAGATCTGAGCCTG
GGAGCTCTCTGGCTAACTAGGGAACCCACTGCTTAAGCCTCAATAAAGCTTGCCTTGAGTGCTTCAAGTA
GTGTGTGCCCGTCTGTTGTGTGACTCTGGTAACTAGAGATCCCTCAGACCCTTTTAGTCAGTGTGGAAAA
TCTCTAGCAGTAGTAGTTCATGTCATCTTATTATTCAGTATTTATAACTTGCAAAGAAATGAATATCAGA
GAGTGAGAGGAACTTGTTTATTGCAGCTTATAATGGTTACAAATAAAGCAATAGCATCACAAATTTCACA
AATAAAGCATTTTTTTCACTGCATTCTAGTTGTGGTTTGTCCAAACTCATCAATGTATCTTATCATGTCT
GGCTCTAGCTATCCCGCCCCTAACTCCGCCCATCCCGCCCCTAACTCCGCCCAGTTCCGCCCATTCTCCG
CCCCATGGCTGACTAATTTTTTTTATTTATGCAGAGGCCGAGGCCGCCTCGGCCTCTGAGCTATTCCAGA
AGTAGTGAGGAGGCTTTTTTGGAGGCCTAGGGACGTACCCAATTCGCCCTATAGTGAGTCGTATTACGCG
CGCTCACTGGCCGTCGTTTTACAACGTCGTGACTGGGAAAACCCTGGCGTTACCCAACTTAATCGCCTTG
CAGCACATCCCCCTTTCGCCAGCTGGCGTAATAGCGAAGAGGCCCGCACCGATCGCCCTTCCCAACAGTT
GCGCAGCCTGAATGGCGAATGGG
[124 nt withheld, positions 10944-11067]
C
[91 nt withheld, positions 11069-11159]
A
[49 nt withheld, positions 11161-11209]
CCTTTGACGTTGGAGTCCACGTTCTTT
[37 nt withheld, positions 11237-11273]
ACCCTATCTCGGTCTATTCTTTTGATTTATAAGGGATTTTGCCGATTTCGGCCTATTGGTTAAAAAATGA
GCTGATTTAACAAAAATTTAACGCGAATTTTAACAAAATATTAACGCTTACAATTT
